>Addgene plasmid #11616 | pcDNA3-GFP-p48 | addgene partial sequence | sequence record 18583 | EGFP-N 5'-CGTCGCCGTCCAGCTCGACCAG-3'
CNCCGGGGACGCTCCTCGCCCTTGCTAGCCATTTCTTGCGCGCCCGCGGAGGCTGGATCAAGCTTGGGTC
TCCCTATAGTGAGTCGTATTAATTTCGATAAGCCAGTAAGCAGTGGGTTCTCTAGTTAGCCAGAGAGCTC
TGCTTATATAGACCTCCCACCGTACACGCCTACCGCCCATTTGCGTCAATGGGGCGGAGTTGTTACGACA
TTTTGGAAAGTCCCGTTGATTTTGGTGCCAAAACAAACTCCCATTGACGTCAATGGGGTGGAGACTTGGA
AATCCCCGTGAGTCAAACCGCTATCCACGCCCATTGATGTACTGCCAAAACCGCATCACCATGGTAATAG
CGATGACTAATACGTAGATGTACTGCCAAGTAGGAAAGTCCCATAAGGTCATGTACTGGGCATAATGCCA
GGCGGGCCATTTACCGTCATTGACGTCAATAGGGGGCGTACTTGGCATATGATACACTTGATGTACTGCC
AAGTGGGCAGTTTACCGTAAATACTCCACCCATTGACGTCAATGGAAAGTCCCTATTGGCGTTACTATGG
GAACATACGTCATTATTGACGTCAATGGGCGGGGGTCGTTGGGCGGTCAGCCAGGCGGGCCATTTACCGT
AAGTTATGTAACGCGAAGACNNNNNNGGGCTATAANCTACGACCCCGTANTTGATTACTATNAATAACTA
GTCAATAATCANTGTCACGCGTATATCTGGCCGTACATCGCGANCAGCGCAAACGCCTAACCTANCAGAT
CTTCNGCATTGTCGNCAGCCAGGCTGTGACTAATTGTCNGATATCACGCNCACCAACAGGCGAANNATTG
TNATNGG
