>Addgene plasmid #11616 | pcDNA3-GFP-p48 | addgene partial sequence | sequence record 18584 | EGFP-C 5'-CATGGTCCTGCTGGAGTTCGTG-3'
CCCGCTNTCGGCTGAGAGCTGTCAGGAATTCGCATCAGGCAGGGCACGCTGCACCCGAAAACTCCGGAAC
TGGGTGGTGGAGCAAGTGGAGAGTGGGCAGTTTCCCGGAGTGTGCTGGGATGATACAGCTAAGACCATGT
TCCGGATTCCCTGGAAACATGCAGGCAAGCAGGACTTCCGGGAGGACCAGGATGCTGCCTTCTTCAAGGC
CTGGGCAATATTTAAGGGAAAGTATAAGGAGGGGGACACAGGAGGTCCAGCTGTCTGGAAGACTCGCCTG
CGCTGTGCACTCAACAAGAGTTCTGAATTTAAGGAGGTTCCTGAGAGGGGCCGCATGGATGTTGCTGAGC
CCTACAAGGTGTATCAGTTGCTGCCACCAGGAATCGTCTCTGGCCAGCCAGGGACTCAGAAAGTACCATC
AAAGCGACAGCACAGTTCTGTGTCCTCTGAGAGGAAGGAGGAAGAGGATGCCATGCAGAACTGCACACTC
AGTCCCTCTGTGCTCCAGGACTCCCTCAATAATGAGGAGGAGGGGGCCAGTGGGGGAGCAGTCCATTCAG
ACATTGGGAGCAGCAGCAGCAGCAGCAGCCCTGAGCCACAGGAAGTTACAGACACAACTGAGGCCCCCTT
TCAAGGGGATCAGAGGTCCCTGGAGTTTCTGCTTCCTCCAGAGCCAGACTACTCACTGCTGCTCACCTTC
ATCTACAACGGGCGCGTGGTGGGCGAGGCCCAGGTGCAAAGCCTGGATTGCCGCCTTGTGGCTGAGCCCT
CAGGCTCTGAGACAGCATGGAGCAGGTGCTGTTCCCAAGCCTGGCCACTGGAGCCACGCA
