[The description below was written by a language model from this plasmid's Addgene catalogue record.]
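Description:
pcDNA3-GFP-p48 is a mammalian expression plasmid built on pcDNA3-GFP, a GFP-containing derivative of the Invitrogen pcDNA3 vector of about 6 kb. It is propagated in E. coli as a high-copy plasmid under ampicillin selection. It also carries a neomycin resistance marker, so transfected mammalian cells can be selected with G418 to obtain stable lines. The record includes no feature table and does not name the promoter. Standard pcDNA3 vectors drive the insert from the CMV immediate-early promoter, and the listed SP6 sequencing primer on the 3′ side fits the usual pcDNA3 polylinker layout.

The insert is a roughly 1.2 kb human cDNA for the p48 subunit of interferon-stimulated gene factor 3 (ISGF3), now known as IRF9 (also ISGF3G). It was cloned between EcoRI and XhoI sites, both of which remain intact, so the insert can be excised or transferred. GFP is supplied by the backbone and sits at the N terminus, so the expressed product is a GFP-p48 fusion protein. IRF9 is the DNA-binding component that joins STAT1 and STAT2 to form the ISGF3 complex, which activates interferon-stimulated genes in response to type I interferon.

The record does not state a specific purpose. A fluorescent fusion of this kind is generally suited to following p48/IRF9 expression and subcellular localisation in live or fixed mammalian cells, and to overexpressing the protein in transient or G418-selected stable transfections for studies of interferon signalling.
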