Addgene plasmid #11616: pcDNA3-GFP-p48
Depositing lab: Steven Johnson. Depositing organization: University of Pennsylvania.
Backbone
  Vector backbone: pcDNA3-GFP
  Backbone manufacturer: invitrogen
  Backbone size w/o insert (bp): 6000
  Vector type: Mammalian Expression
  Selectable markers: Neomycin (select with G418)
Growth in bacteria
  Bacterial resistance: Ampicillin, 100 μg/mL
  Growth temperature: 37°C
  Growth strain: DH5alpha
  Copy number: High Copy
Gene/Insert
  Gene/Insert name: Interferon-Stimulated Gene Factor 3 (alt names: ISGF3; p48)
  Species: H. sapiens (human)
  Insert size (bp): 1181
  GenBank ID: M87503
  Entrez Gene: IRF9 (a.k.a. IRF-9, ISGF3, ISGF3G, p48)
  Tag / fusion protein: GFP (N terminal on backbone)
  Cloning method: Restriction Enzyme; 5′ cloning site Eco RI (not destroyed); 3′ cloning site Xho I (not destroyed)
  Sequencing primers: 5′ na; 3′ sp6
Terms and licenses: Academic/Nonprofit Terms; Industry Terms: Not Available to Industry
How to cite: pcDNA3-GFP-p48 was a gift from Steven Johnson (Addgene plasmid # 11616 ; http://n2t.net/addgene:11616 ; RRID:Addgene_11616)
